Addgene plasmid #202887: Salsa-BC46-P1D10
Purpose: Expression of barcoded reporter plasmid for PRESTO-Salsa; EGFP/BC46
Depositing lab: Noah Palm. Depositing organization: Yale University. Publication: Highly multiplexed bioactivity screening reveals human and microbiota metabolome-GPCRome interactions. Chen H, Rosen CE, Gonzalez-Hernandez JA, Song D, Potempa J, Ring AM, Palm NW. Cell. 2023 Jul 6;186(14):3095-3110.e19. doi: 10.1016/j.cell.2023.05.024. Epub 2023 Jun 14. PubMed 37321219.
Backbone
  Vector backbone: pCER206
  Vector type: Mammalian Expression
Growth in bacteria
  Bacterial resistance: Ampicillin, 100 μg/mL
  Growth temperature: 37°C
  Growth strain: DH5alpha
  Copy number: High Copy
Gene/Insert
  Gene/Insert name: EGFP/BC46
  Species: Synthetic
  Insert size (bp): 730
  Promoter: Tet Response Element (TRE)
  Cloning method: Restriction Enzyme; 5′ cloning site BsrGI (not destroyed); 3′ cloning site HindIII (not destroyed)
  Sequencing primers: 5′ Custom primer (GAAGCGCGATCACATGG)
Terms and licenses: Academic/Nonprofit Terms; Industry Terms: Not Available to Industry
How to cite: Salsa-BC46-P1D10 was a gift from Noah Palm (Addgene plasmid # 202887 ; http://n2t.net/addgene:202887 ; RRID:Addgene_202887)
