[The description below was written by a language model from this plasmid's Addgene catalogue record and pLannotate feature annotations shown in this document.]
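Description:
Salsa-BC46-P1D10 is a mammalian expression reporter plasmid built on the pCER206 backbone, one member of a barcoded reporter set for PRESTO-Salsa, a highly multiplexed screen of GPCR bioactivity. It is propagated in E. coli as a high-copy plasmid through a ColE1/pUC-type origin and selected with ampicillin via the bla (AmpR) gene and its native promoter. The feature table shows no mammalian selection marker or viral packaging elements, which is consistent with delivery by transient transfection.

The payload is a synthetic insert of about 730 bp, EGFP/BC46, placed between retained BsrGI and HindIII sites and driven by a Tet response element. The annotation shows a central block of tetO repeats flanked by minimal promoters facing in opposite directions, which suggests a bidirectional TRE. On one side, a TRE3G-type minimal promoter fragment leads into mammalian codon-optimised EGFP. The short region between EGFP and the downstream SV40 polyadenylation signal is where barcode 46 presumably sits, although the barcode is not annotated as a feature. On the other side, a minimal CMV promoter points toward an MCS fragment, a rabbit β-globin intron with an exon fragment, and a β-globin poly(A) signal. No coding sequence is annotated in this second arm. Small lacI, SV40 large T and aminoglycoside phosphotransferase fragments appear to be backbone remnants.

When a tetracycline-controlled transactivator binds the TRE, the plasmid produces an EGFP transcript carrying a unique barcode. The record does not detail the assay design, but the barcode presumably lets reporter output from individual receptors be identified in a pooled readout. The transactivator and the receptor are not encoded on this plasmid and must be supplied separately.
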