Features (pLannotate 1.2.2; 17 found; start..end, strand, type, name):
      2..55      +  CDS            lacI (fragment): lac repressor; lacI; The lac repressor binds to the lac operator to inhibit transcription in E. coli. This inhibition can be relieved by adding lactose or isopropyl-β-D-thiogalactopyranoside (IPTG).
    388..443     -  polyA_signal   β-globin poly(A) signal: rabbit β-globin polyadenylation signal (Gil and Proudfoot, 1987)
    518..640     -  CDS            HBB: HBB_COLGU - Experimental evidence at transcript level: Swiss-Prot protein existence level 2. Involved in oxygen transport from the lung to the various peripheral tissues. From Colobus guereza (Mantled guereza) (Eastern black-and-white colobus monkey).
    644..1216    -  intron         β-globin intron: intron from rabbit β-globin gene
   1312..1343    -  misc_feature   MCS (fragment): pUC18/19 multiple cloning site
   1437..1475    -  promoter       minimal CMV promoter: human cytomegalovirus (CMV) immediate early promoter
   1493..1708    -  protein_bind   tetracycline response element (fragment): contains seven copies of the tetracycline operator tetO tetracycline repressor TetR
   1708..1753    +  promoter       TRE3GV promoter (fragment): 3rd-generation Tet-responsive promoter that can be activated by binding of Tet-On® 3G, optimized for retroviral and lentiviral vectors
   1829..1856    +  misc_feature   MCS (fragment): pBluescript multiple cloning site
   1861..2580    +  CDS            EGFP: the original enhanced GFP (Yang et al., 1996) mammalian codon-optimized
   2591..2613    +  misc_feature   MCS (fragment): pBluescript multiple cloning site
   2627..2761    -  polyA_signal   SV40 poly(A) signal: SV40 polyadenylation signal
   2784..2867    -  CDS            large T antigen (fragment): large T antigen from SV40 (simian virus 40)
   2861..3091    -  CDS            str (fragment): STR_KLEPN - Protein inferred from homology: Swiss-Prot protein existence level 3. The aminoglycoside phosphotransferases achieve inactivation of their antibiotic substrates by phosphorylation. From Klebsiella pneumoniae.
   3210..3314    +  promoter       AmpR promoter: bla
   3315..4175    +  CDS            AmpR: β-lactamase; bla; confers resistance to ampicillin, carbenicillin, and related antibiotics
   4346..4934    +  rep_origin     ori: high-copy-number ColE1/pMB1/pBR322/pUC origin of replication
>Addgene plasmid #202887 | Salsa-BC46-P1D10 | addgene full sequence | sequence record 413429 | Addgene NGS Result
AGCGCCCAATACGCAAACCGCCTCTCCCCGCGCGTTGGCCGATTCATTAATGCAGTCGAGGGATCTCCAT
AAGAGAAGAGGGACAGCTATGACTGGGAGTAGTCAGGAGAGGAGGAAAAATCTGGCTAGTAAAACATGTA
AGGAAAATTTTAGGGATGTTAAAGAAAAAAATAACACAAAACAAAATATAAAAAAAATCTAACCTCAAGT
CAAGGCTTTTCTATGGAATAAGGAATGGACAGCAGGGGGCTGTTTCATATACTGATGACCTCTTTATAGC
CAACCTTTGTTCATGGCAGCCAGCATATGGGCATATGTTGCCAAACTCTAAACCAAATACTCATTCTGAT
GTTTTAAATGATTTGCCCTCCCATATGTCCTTCCGAGTGAGAGACACAAAAAATTCCAACACACTATTGC
AATGAAAATAAATTTCCTTTATTAGCCAGAAGTCAGATGCTCAAGGGGCTTCATGATGTCCCCATAATTT
TTGGCAGAGGGAAAAAGATCGATCTCAGTGGTATTTGTGAGCCAGGGCATTGGCCACACCAGCCACCACC
TTCTGATAGGCAGCCTGCACCTGAGGAGTGAATTCTTTGCCAAAATGATGAGACAGCACAACAACCAGCA
CGTTGCCCAGGAGCTGTAGGAAAGAGAAGAAGGCATGAACATGGTTAGCAGAGGGGCCCGGTTTGGACTC
AGAGTATTTTATCCTCATCTCAAACAGTGTATATCATTGTAACCATAAAGAGAAAGGCAGGATGATGACC
AGGGTGTAGTTGTTTCTACCAATAAGAATATTTCCACGCCAGCCAGAATTTATATGCAGAAATATTCTAC
CTTATCATTTAATTATAACAATTGTTCTCTAAAACTGTGCTGAAGTACAATATAATATACCCTGATTGCC
TTGAAAAAAAAGTGATTAGAGAAAGTACTTACAATCTGACAAATAAACAAAAGTGAATTTAAAAATTCGT
TACAAATGCAAGCTAAAGTTTAACGAAAAAGTTACAGAAAATGAAAAGAAAATAAGAGGAGACAATGGTT
GTCAACAGAGTAGAAAGTGAAAGAAACAAAATTATCATGAGGGTCCATGGTGATACAAGGGACATCTTCC
CATTCTAAACAACACCCTGAAAACTTTGCCCCCTCCATATAACATGAATTTTACAATAGCGAAAAAGAAA
GAACAATCAAGGGTCCCCAAACTCACCCTGAAGTTCTCAGCTCTAGAGATATCGTCGAGGCCGCGCTAGC
GTTTAAACTGTCGACCTTAATTAAGAGATCTGCTCGAGGCGCGTCAGCTGACTAGAGGATCCCCGGGTAC
CGAGCTCGAATTCGGGGCCGCGGAGGCTGGATCGGTCCCGGTGTCTTCTATGGAGGTCAAAACAGCGTGG
ATGGCGTCTCCAGGCGATCTGACGGTTCACTAAACGAGCTCTGCTTATATAGGCCTCCCACCGTACACGC
CTACCTCGACCCGGGTACCGAGCTCGACTTTCACTTTTCTCTATCACTGATAGGGAGTGGTAAACTCGAC
TTTCACTTTTCTCTATCACTGATAGGGAGTGGTAAACTCGACTTTCACTTTTCTCTATCACTGATAGGGA
GTGGTAAACTCGACTTTCACTTTTCTCTATCACTGATAGGGAGTGGTAAACTCGACTTTCACTTTTCTCT
ATCACTGATAGGGAGTGGTAAACTCGACCTATATAAGCAGAGCTCGTTTAGTGAACCGTCAGATCGCCTG
GAGACGCCATCCACGCTGTTTTGACCTCCATAGAAGACACCGGGACCGATCCAGCCTCCGCGGCCCCGAA
TTCCTGCAGCGGCCGCTCTAGAACTAGTGGATCCCCGCGGATGGTGAGCAAGGGCGAGGAGCTGTTCACC
GGGGTGGTGCCCATCCTGGTCGAGCTGGACGGCGACGTAAACGGCCACAAGTTCAGCGTGTCCGGCGAGG
GCGAGGGCGATGCCACCTACGGCAAGCTGACCCTGAAGTTCATCTGCACCACCGGCAAGCTGCCCGTGCC
CTGGCCCACCCTCGTGACCACCCTGACCTACGGCGTGCAGTGCTTCAGCCGCTACCCCGACCACATGAAG
CAGCACGACTTCTTCAAGTCCGCCATGCCCGAAGGCTACGTCCAGGAGCGCACCATCTTCTTCAAGGACG
ACGGCAACTACAAGACCCGCGCCGAGGTGAAGTTCGAGGGCGACACCCTGGTGAACCGCATCGAGCTGAA
GGGCATCGACTTCAAGGAGGACGGCAACATCCTGGGGCACAAGCTGGAGTACAACTACAACAGCCACAAC
GTCTATATCATGGCCGACAAGCAGAAGAACGGCATCAAGGTGAACTTCAAGATCCGCCACAACATCGAGG
ACGGCAGCGTGCAGCTCGCCGACCACTACCAGCAGAACACCCCCATCGGCGACGGCCCCGTGCTGCTGCC
CGACAACCACTACCTGAGCACCCAGTCCGCCCTGAGCAAAGACCCCAACGAGAAGCGCGATCACATGGTC
CTGCTGGAGTTCGTGACCGCCGCCGGGATCACTCTCGGCATGGACGAGCTGTACAAGTAAATTGTCTTAA
GAATTCGATATCAAGCTTGTCGACCTAGTTCTAGAGGATCCAGACATGATAAGATACATTGATGAGTTTG
GACAAACCACAACTAGAATGCAGTGAAAAAAATGCTTTATTTGTGAAATTTGTGATGCTATTGCTTTATT
TGTAACCATTATAAGCTGCAATAAACAAGTTAACAACAACAATTGCATTCATTTTATGTTTCAGGTTCAG
GGGGAGGTGTGGGAGGTTTTTTAAAGCAAGTAAAACCTCTACAAATGTGGTATGGCTGATTATGATCCTG
CAAGCCTCGTCGTCCTGGCCGGACCACGCTATCTGTGCAAGGTCCCCGGCCCCGGACGCGCGCTCCATGA
GCAGAGCGCCCGCCGCCGAGGCGAAGACTCGGGCGGCGCCCTGCCCGTCCCACCAGGTCAACAGGCGGTA
ACCGGCCTCTTCATCGGGAATGCGCGCGACCTTCAGCATCGCCGGCATGTCCCCCTGGCGGACGGGAAGT
ATCCAGCTCGACCAAGCTGGCCGCGTCGAGTGAAGACGAAAGGGCCTCGTGATACGCCTATTTTTATAGG
TTAATGTCATGATAATAATGGTTTCTTAGACGTCAGGTGGCACTTTTCGGGGAAATGTGCGCGGAACCCC
TATTTGTTTATTTTTCTAAATACATTCAAATATGTATCCGCTCATGAGACAATAACCCTGATAAATGCTT
CAATAATATTGAAAAAGGAAGAGTATGAGTATTCAACATTTCCGTGTCGCCCTTATTCCCTTTTTTGCGG
CATTTTGCCTTCCTGTTTTTGCTCACCCAGAAACGCTGGTGAAAGTAAAAGATGCTGAAGATCAGTTGGG
TGCACGAGTGGGTTACATCGAACTGGATCTCAACAGCGGTAAGATCCTTGAGAGTTTTCGCCCCGAAGAA
CGTTTTCCAATGATGAGCACTTTTAAAGTTCTGCTATGTGGCGCGGTATTATCCCGTGTTGACGCCGGGC
AAGAGCAACTCGGTCGCCGCATACACTATTCTCAGAATGACTTGGTTGAGTACTCACCAGTCACAGAAAA
GCATCTTACGGATGGCATGACAGTAAGAGAATTATGCAGTGCTGCCATAACCATGAGTGATAACACTGCG
GCCAACTTACTTCTGACAACGATCGGAGGACCGAAGGAGCTAACCGCTTTTTTGCACAACATGGGGGATC
ATGTAACTCGCCTTGATCGTTGGGAACCGGAGCTGAATGAAGCCATACCAAACGACGAGCGTGACACCAC
GATGCCTGTAGCAATGGCAACAACGTTGCGCAAACTATTAACTGGCGAACTACTTACTCTAGCTTCCCGG
CAACAATTAATAGACTGGATGGAGGCGGATAAAGTTGCAGGACCACTTCTGCGCTCGGCCCTTCCGGCTG
GCTGGTTTATTGCTGATAAATCTGGAGCCGGTGAGCGTGGGTCTCGCGGTATCATTGCAGCACTGGGGCC
AGATGGTAAGCCCTCCCGTATCGTAGTTATCTACACGACGGGGAGTCAGGCAACTATGGATGAACGAAAT
AGACAGATCGCTGAGATAGGTGCCTCACTGATTAAGCATTGGTAACTGTCAGACCAAGTTTACTCATATA
TACTTTAGATTGATTTAAAACTTCATTTTTAATTTAAAAGGATCTAGGTGAAGATCCTTTTTGATAATCT
CATGACCAAAATCCCTTAACGTGAGTTTTCGTTCCACTGAGCGTCAGACCCCGTAGAAAAGATCAAAGGA
TCTTCTTGAGATCCTTTTTTTCTGCGCGTAATCTGCTGCTTGCAAACAAAAAAACCACCGCTACCAGCGG
TGGTTTGTTTGCCGGATCAAGAGCTACCAACTCTTTTTCCGAAGGTAACTGGCTTCAGCAGAGCGCAGAT
ACCAAATACTGTTCTTCTAGTGTAGCCGTAGTTAGGCCACCACTTCAAGAACTCTGTAGCACCGCCTACA
TACCTCGCTCTGCTAATCCTGTTACCAGTGGCTGCTGCCAGTGGCGATAAGTCGTGTCTTACCGGGTTGG
ACTCAAGACGATAGTTACCGGATAAGGCGCAGCGGTCGGGCTGAACGGGGGGTTCGTGCACACAGCCCAG
CTTGGAGCGAACGACCTACACCGAACTGAGATACCTACAGCGTGAGCTATGAGAAAGCGCCACGCTTCCC
GAAGGGAGAAAGGCGGACAGGTATCCGGTAAGCGGCAGGGTCGGAACAGGAGAGCGCACGAGGGAGCTTC
CAGGGGGAAACGCCTGGTATCTTTATAGTCCTGTCGGGTTTCGCCACCTCTGACTTGAGCGTCGATTTTT
GTGATGCTCGTCAGGGGGGCGGAGCCTATGGAAAAACGCCAGCAACGCGGCCTTTTTACGGTTCCTGGCC
TTTTGCTGGCCTTTTGCTCACATGTTCTTTCCTGCGTTATCCCCTGATTCTGTGGATAACCGTATTACCG
CCTTTGAGTGAGCTGATACCGCTCGCCGCAGCCGAACGACCGAGCGCAGCGAGTCAGTGAGCGAGGAAGC
GGAAG
