>Addgene plasmid #202887 | Salsa-BC46-P1D10 | depositor partial sequence | sequence record 393760 | BC46
ATTGTCTTAA
